LOCUS       Exported 7437 bp ds-DNA circular SYN 12-MAY-2021
DEFINITION  MAC-tagged gene expression.
ACCESSION   .
VERSION     .
KEYWORDS    MAC_C_AOX
SOURCE      synthetic DNA construct
  ORGANISM  synthetic DNA construct
REFERENCE   1 (bases 1 to 7437)
  AUTHORS   Liu X, Salokas K, Tamene F, Jiu Y, Weldatsadik RG, Ohman T,
            Varjosalo M
  TITLE     An AP-MS- and BioID-compatible MAC-tag enables comprehensive mapping
            of protein interactions and subcellular localizations.
  JOURNAL   Nat Commun. 2018 Mar 22;9(1):1188. doi: 10.1038/s41467-018-03523-2.
  PUBMED    29568061
REFERENCE   2 (bases 1 to 7437)
  AUTHORS   .
  TITLE     Direct Submission
  JOURNAL   Exported May 12, 2021 from SnapGene Server 1.1.58
            http://www.snapgene.com
FEATURES             Location/Qualifiers
     source          1..7437
                     /organism="synthetic DNA construct"
                     /mol_type="other DNA"
     enhancer        26..405
                     /label=CMV enhancer
                     /note="human cytomegalovirus immediate early enhancer"
     promoter        406..609
                     /label=CMV promoter
                     /note="human cytomegalovirus (CMV) immediate early
                     promoter"
     primer_bind     560..580
                     /label=CMV-F
                     /note="Human CMV immediate early promoter, forward primer"
     protein_bind    611..629
                     /gene="tetO"
                     /label=tet operator
                     /bound_moiety="tetracycline repressor TetR"
                     /note="bacterial operator O2 for the tetR and tetA genes"
     protein_bind    632..650
                     /gene="tetO"
                     /label=tet operator
                     /bound_moiety="tetracycline repressor TetR"
                     /note="bacterial operator O2 for the tetR and tetA genes"
     primer_bind     660..684
                     /label=LNCX
                     /note="Human CMV promoter, forward primer"
     protein_bind    827..851
                     /gene="mutant version of attB"
                     /label=attB1
                     /bound_moiety="BP Clonase(TM)"
                     /note="recombination site for the Gateway(R) BP reaction"
     protein_bind    complement(1965..1989)
                     /gene="mutant version of attB"
                     /label=attB2
                     /bound_moiety="BP Clonase(TM)"
                     /note="recombination site for the Gateway(R) BP reaction"
     CDS             2036..2059
                     /codon_start=1
                     /product="peptide that binds Strep-Tactin(R), an engineered
                     form of streptavidin"
                     /label=Strep-Tag II
                     /translation="WSHPQFEK"
     CDS             2096..2119
                     /codon_start=1
                     /product="peptide that binds Strep-Tactin(R), an engineered
                     form of streptavidin"
                     /label=Strep-Tag II
                     /translation="WSHPQFEK"
     CDS             2150..2176
                     /codon_start=1
                     /product="HA (human influenza hemagglutinin) epitope tag"
                     /label=HA
                     /translation="YPYDVPDYA"
     CDS             2177..3136
                     /codon_start=1
                     /product="promiscuous R118G mutant of the E. coli biotin
                     protein ligase (Cronan, 2005)"
                     /label=BirA(R118G)
                     /note="also known as BirA* or BioID"
                     /translation="KDNTVPLKLIALLANGEFHSGEQLGETLGMSRAAINKHIQTLRDW
                     GVDVFTVPGKGYSLPEPIQLLNAKQILGQLDGGSVAVLPVIDSTNQYLLDRIGELKSGD
                     ACIAEYQQAGRGGRGRKWFSPFGANLYLSMFWRLEQGPAAAIGLSLVIGIVMAEVLRKL
                     GADKVRVKWPNDLYLQDRKLAGILVELTGKTGDAAQIVIGAGINMAMRRVEESVVNQGW
                     ITLQEAGINLDRNTLAAMLIRELRAALELFEQEGLAPYLSRWEKLDNFINRPVKLIIGD
                     KEIFGISRGIDKQGALLLEQDGIIKPWMGGEISLRSAEK"
     primer_bind     complement(3180..3197)
                     /label=BGH-rev
                     /note="Bovine growth hormone terminator, reverse primer.
                     Also called BGH reverse"
     polyA_signal    3186..3410
                     /label=bGH poly(A) signal
                     /note="bovine growth hormone polyadenylation signal"
     primer_bind     complement(3543..3562)
                     /label=F1ori-R
                     /note="F1 origin, reverse primer"
     protein_bind    3694..3741
                     /label=FRT
                     /bound_moiety="FLP recombinase from the Saccharomyces
                     cerevisiae 2u plasmid"
                     /note="FLP-mediated recombination occurs in the 8-bp core
                     sequence TCTAGAAA (Turan and Bode, 2011)."
     CDS             3749..4771
                     /codon_start=1
                     /gene="aph(4)-Ia"
                     /product="aminoglycoside phosphotransferase from E. coli"
                     /label=HygR
                     /note="confers resistance to hygromycin"
                     /translation="KKPELTATSVEKFLIEKFDSVSDLMQLSEGEESRAFSFDVGGRGY
                     VLRVNSCADGFYKDRYVYRHFASAALPIPEVLDIGEFSESLTYCISRRAQGVTLQDLPE
                     TELPAVLQPVAEAMDAIAAADLSQTSGFGPFGPQGIGQYTTWRDFICAIADPHVYHWQT
                     VMDDTVSASVAQALDELMLWAEDCPEVRHLVHADFGSNNVLTDNGRITAVIDWSEAMFG
                     DSQYEVANIFFWRPWLACMEQQTRYFERRHPELAGSPRLRAYMLRIGLDQLYQSLVDGN
                     FDDAAWAQGRCDAIVRSGAGTVGRTQIARRSAAVWTDGCVEVLADSGNRRPSTRPRAKE
                     "
     polyA_signal    4901..5022
                     /label=SV40 poly(A) signal
                     /note="SV40 polyadenylation signal"
     primer_bind     complement(4938..4957)
                     /label=SV40pA-R
                     /note="SV40 polyA, reverse primer"
     primer_bind     4992..5011
                     /label=EBV-rev
                     /note="SV40 polyA terminator, reverse primer"
     primer_bind     complement(5071..5087)
                     /label=M13 rev
                     /note="common sequencing primer, one of multiple similar
                     variants"
     primer_bind     complement(5071..5087)
                     /label=M13 Reverse
                     /note="In lacZ gene. Also called M13-rev"
     primer_bind     complement(5084..5106)
                     /label=M13/pUC Reverse
                     /note="In lacZ gene"
     protein_bind    5095..5111
                     /label=lac operator
                     /bound_moiety="lac repressor encoded by lacI"
                     /note="The lac repressor binds to the lac operator to
                     inhibit transcription in E. coli. This inhibition can be
                     relieved by adding lactose or
                     isopropyl-beta-D-thiogalactopyranoside (IPTG)."
     promoter        complement(5119..5149)
                     /label=lac promoter
                     /note="promoter for the E. coli lac operon"
     protein_bind    5164..5185
                     /label=CAP binding site
                     /bound_moiety="E. coli catabolite activator protein"
                     /note="CAP binding activates transcription in the presence
                     of cAMP."
     primer_bind     complement(5302..5319)
                     /label=L4440
                     /note="L4440 vector, forward primer"
     rep_origin      complement(5473..6061)
                     /direction=LEFT
                     /label=ori
                     /note="high-copy-number ColE1/pMB1/pBR322/pUC origin of
                     replication"
     primer_bind     complement(5553..5572)
                     /label=pBR322ori-F
                     /note="pBR322 origin, forward primer"
     CDS             complement(6232..7092)
                     /codon_start=1
                     /gene="bla"
                     /product="beta-lactamase"
                     /label=AmpR
                     /note="confers resistance to ampicillin, carbenicillin, and
                     related antibiotics"
                     /translation="MSIQHFRVALIPFFAAFCLPVFAHPETLVKVKDAEDQLGARVGYI
                     ELDLNSGKILESFRPEERFPMMSTFKVLLCGAVLSRIDAGQEQLGRRIHYSQNDLVEYS
                     PVTEKHLTDGMTVRELCSAAITMSDNTAANLLLTTIGGPKELTAFLHNMGDHVTRLDRW
                     EPELNEAIPNDERDTTMPVAMATTLRKLLTGELLTLASRQQLIDWMEADKVAGPLLRSA
                     LPAGWFIADKSGAGERGSRGIIAALGPDGKPSRIVVIYTTGSQATMDERNRQIAEIGAS
                     LIKHW"
     primer_bind     6855..6874
                     /label=Amp-R
                     /note="Ampicillin resistance gene, reverse primer"
     promoter        complement(7093..7197)
                     /gene="bla"
                     /label=AmpR promoter
     primer_bind     complement(7272..7291)
                     /label=pRS-marker
                     /note="pRS vectors, use to sequence yeast selectable
                     marker"
ORIGIN
        1 gatgtacggg ccagatatac gcgttgacat tgattattga ctagttatta atagtaatca
       61 attacggggt cattagttca tagcccatat atggagttcc gcgttacata acttacggta
      121 aatggcccgc ctggctgacc gcccaacgac ccccgcccat tgacgtcaat aatgacgtat
      181 gttcccatag taacgccaat agggactttc cattgacgtc aatgggtgga gtatttacgg
      241 taaactgccc acttggcagt acatcaagtg tatcatatgc caagtacgcc ccctattgac
      301 gtcaatgacg gtaaatggcc cgcctggcat tatgcccagt acatgacctt atgggacttt
      361 cctacttggc agtacatcta cgtattagtc atcgctatta ccatggtgat gcggttttgg
      421 cagtacatca atgggcgtgg atagcggttt gactcacggg gatttccaag tctccacccc
      481 attgacgtca atgggagttt gttttggcac caaaatcaac gggactttcc aaaatgtcgt
      541 aacaactccg ccccattgac gcaaatgggc ggtaggcgtg tacggtggga ggtctatata
      601 agcagagctc tccctatcag tgatagagat ctccctatca gtgatagaga tcgtcgacga
      661 gctcgtttag tgaaccgtca gatcgcctgg agacgccatc cacgctgttt tgacctccat
      721 agaagacacc gggaccgatc cagcctccgg actctagcgt ttaaacttaa gcttggtacc
      781 gagctcggat ccactagtcc agtgtggtgg aattctgcag atatcaacaa gtttgtacaa
      841 aaaagcaggc tccaccatgc tgtctaccgg cagcaagacc ttcctgttcc ggccattcct
      901 gggctcctgc cacgccctgc agagcggcaa gctgccctgc agcaacctgc acaccacccc
      961 taccaagatc accgtgaaga gatacctcgt gggatacagc tggtccaccc agccccacag
     1021 cagactgctc cacagctgcc agcagctgaa gatcgacgac aagaacaaga gcgagcactt
     1081 caagatcgag acaaacgaca gcaccgacga gcccaacatc gaggtggaaa acttccctca
     1141 cttcagagag gccaagaagg ccaaagagac acagaagggc agcagtctgg ccgaggccga
     1201 ggaacacccc gacgtggaag agggcagagc catgcaggac ggcggctaca gactgcccca
     1261 ccccatctgg cacaagcagg aactcgaaag cgtccggatc agccaccggc ctcccgtggg
     1321 caaggtggac aagctggcct actacagcgt gcagctgctg cggaccggct tcgacgtgtt
     1381 cagcggctac accctgggca cctacaccgg cagactggac gagaagcagt gggtgaaacg
     1441 gatcatcttc ctggaaacaa tcgccggcgt gccaggcatg gtcggagcta tggtccgcca
     1501 cctggtgtcc ctgcggagac tgaagcggga ccacggctgg atccacaccc tgctggaaga
     1561 ggccgagaac gagcggatgc acctgatgac cgccatgcgg atcgccaacc ccggcatcat
     1621 catgcggacc agcatcgtgg tggcccaggg catcttcgtg tccggcttca gcctggccta
     1681 cctgatcagc cccagattct gccacagatt cgtgggctac ctggaagagg aagccgtgaa
     1741 aacctacacc cactgcctgg aagaactgga cagcggcaac ctgaagatgt ggtgccggat
     1801 gaaggcccct gagatcgccg tggaatactg gaagctgccc gacgacgcca tgatgcggga
     1861 cgtgatcctg gccatcagag ccgacgaggc ccaccacaga agcgtgaacc acgacctggg
     1921 cagccggaag cccgacgagc agaaccctta ccctcccggc caggacccag ctttcttgta
     1981 caaagtggtt gatatcaagg ccgccgacat caccagcctg tacaagaaag tggggtggag
     2041 ccatccccag ttcgagaagg gcggaggatc tggcggcgga agcggcggag gaagctggtc
     2101 ccaccctcag tttgagaaag gcaccgagct gggcagcacc atggccagct acccctacga
     2161 cgtgcccgac tacgccaagg acaacaccgt gcccctgaag ctgatcgccc tgctggccaa
     2221 cggcgagttc cactctggcg agcagctggg cgagacactg ggcatgagca gagccgccat
     2281 caacaagcac atccagaccc tgcgggactg gggcgtggac gtgttcacag tgcccggcaa
     2341 gggctacagc ctgcccgagc ccatccagct gctgaacgcc aagcagatcc tgggccagct
     2401 ggatggcgga tctgtggccg tgctgcccgt gatcgacagc accaaccagt atctgctcga
     2461 ccggatcggc gagctgaagt ccggcgacgc ctgtatcgcc gagtaccagc aggccggcag
     2521 aggcggcagg ggcagaaagt ggttcagccc cttcggcgcc aacctgtacc tgagcatgtt
     2581 ctggagactg gaacagggcc cagccgccgc tattggcctg agcctggtca tcggcatcgt
     2641 gatggccgag gtgctgcgga agctgggcgc cgacaaagtg cgcgtgaagt ggcccaacga
     2701 cctgtatctg caggaccgga agctggccgg catcctggtg gaactgaccg gcaaaacagg
     2761 cgacgccgcc cagatcgtga tcggcgctgg catcaacatg gccatgcggc gggtggaaga
     2821 gagcgtggtc aaccagggct ggatcaccct gcaggaagcc ggcatcaacc tggaccggaa
     2881 caccctggcc gccatgctga tcagagagct gagagccgcc ctggaactgt tcgagcagga
     2941 aggcctggcc ccctacctga gcagatggga gaagctggac aacttcatca accggcccgt
     3001 gaaactgatc atcggcgaca aagagatctt cggcatcagc cggggcatcg acaagcaggg
     3061 ggccctgctc ctggaacagg acggcatcat caagccctgg atgggcggcg agatcagcct
     3121 gcggagcgcc gagaagtgat gactcgagtc tagagggccc gtttaaaccc gctgatcagc
     3181 ctcgactgtg ccttctagtt gccagccatc tgttgtttgc ccctcccccg tgccttcctt
     3241 gaccctggaa ggtgccactc ccactgtcct ttcctaataa aatgaggaaa ttgcatcgca
     3301 ttgtctgagt aggtgtcatt ctattctggg gggtggggtg gggcaggaca gcaaggggga
     3361 ggattgggaa gacaatagca ggcatgctgg ggatgcggtg ggctctatgg cttctgaggc
     3421 ggaaagaacc agctggggct ctagggggta tccccnnnnn nnnnnnnnnn nnnnnnnnnn
     3481 nnnnnnnnnn nnnnnnnnnn nnnnnnnnnn nnnnnnnnnn nnnnnnnnnn nnnnnnnnnn
     3541 nnnnnnnnnn nnnnnnnnnn nnnnnnnnnn nnnnnnnnnc nnnnnnnnnn nnnnnnnnnn
     3601 nnnnnnnnnn nnnnnnnnnn nnnnnnnnnn nnnnnnnnnn nnnnnnnnnn nnnnnnnnnn
     3661 nnnnnnnnnn nagggtgatg gttcacgtac ctagaagttc ctattccgaa gttcctattc
     3721 tctagaaagt ataggaactt ccttggccaa aaagcctgaa ctcaccgcga cgtctgtcga
     3781 gaagtttctg atcgaaaagt tcgacagcgt ctccgacctg atgcagctct cggagggcga
     3841 agaatctcgt gctttcagct tcgatgtagg agggcgtgga tatgtcctgc gggtaaatag
     3901 ctgcgccgat ggtttctaca aagatcgtta tgtttatcgg cactttgcat cggccgcgct
     3961 cccgattccg gaagtgcttg acattgggga attcagcgag agcctgacct attgcatctc
     4021 ccgccgtgca cagggtgtca cgttgcaaga cctgcctgaa accgaactgc ccgctgttct
     4081 gcagccggtc gcggaggcca tggatgcgat cgctgcggcc gatcttagcc agacgagcgg
     4141 gttcggccca ttcggaccgc aaggaatcgg tcaatacact acatggcgtg atttcatatg
     4201 cgcgattgct gatccccatg tgtatcactg gcaaactgtg atggacgaca ccgtcagtgc
     4261 gtccgtcgcg caggctctcg atgagctgat gctttgggcc gaggactgcc ccgaagtccg
     4321 gcacctcgtg cacgcggatt tcggctccaa caatgtcctg acggacaatg gccgcataac
     4381 agcggtcatt gactggagcg aggcgatgtt cggggattcc caatacgagg tcgccaacat
     4441 cttcttctgg aggccgtggt tggcttgtat ggagcagcag acgcgctact tcgagcggag
     4501 gcatccggag cttgcaggat cgccgcggct ccgggcgtat atgctccgca ttggtcttga
     4561 ccaactctat cagagcttgg ttgacggcaa tttcgatgat gcagcttggg cgcagggtcg
     4621 atgcgacgca atcgtccgat ccggagccgg gactgtcggg cgtacacaaa tcgcccgcag
     4681 aagcgcggcc gtctggaccg atggctgtgt agaagtactc gccgatagtg gaaaccgacg
     4741 ccccagcact cgtccgaggg caaaggaata gcacgtacta cgagatttcg attccaccgc
     4801 cgccttctat gaaaggttgg gcttcggaat cgttttccgg gacgccggct ggatgatcct
     4861 ccagcgcggg gatctcatgc tggagttctt cgcccacccc aacttgttta ttgcagctta
     4921 taatggttac aaataaagca atagcatcac aaatttcaca aataaagcat ttttttcact
     4981 gcattctagt tgtggtttgt ccaaactcat caatgtatct tatcatgtct gtataccgtc
     5041 gacctctagc tagagcttgg cgtaatcatg gtcatagctg tttcctgtgt gaaattgtta
     5101 tccgctcaca attccacaca acatacgagc cggaagcata aagtgtaaag cctggggtgc
     5161 ctaatgagtg agctaactca cattaattgc gttgcgctca ctgcccgctt tccagtcggg
     5221 aaacctgtcg tgccagctgc attaatgaat cggccaacgc gcggggagag gcggtttgcg
     5281 tattgggcgc tcttccgctt cctcgctcac tgactcgctg cgctcggtcg ttcggctgcg
     5341 gcgagcggta tcagctcact caaaggcggt aatacggtta tccacagaat caggggataa
     5401 cgcaggaaag aacatgtgag caaaaggcca gcaaaaggcc aggaaccgta aaaaggccgc
     5461 gttgctggcg tttttccata ggctccgccc ccctgacgag catcacaaaa atcgacgctc
     5521 aagtcagagg tggcgaaacc cgacaggact ataaagatac caggcgtttc cccctggaag
     5581 ctccctcgtg cgctctcctg ttccgaccct gccgcttacc ggatacctgt ccgcctttct
     5641 cccttcggga agcgtggcgc tttctcatag ctcacgctgt aggtatctca gttcggtgta
     5701 ggtcgttcgc tccaagctgg gctgtgtgca cgaacccccc gttcagcccg accgctgcgc
     5761 cttatccggt aactatcgtc ttgagtccaa cccggtaaga cacgacttat cgccactggc
     5821 agcagccact ggtaacagga ttagcagagc gaggtatgta ggcggtgcta cagagttctt
     5881 gaagtggtgg cctaactacg gctacactag aagaacagta tttggtatct gcgctctgct
     5941 gaagccagtt accttcggaa aaagagttgg tagctcttga tccggcaaac aaaccaccgc
     6001 tggtagcggt ggtttttttg tttgcaagca gcagattacg cgcagaaaaa aaggatctca
     6061 agaagatcct ttgatctttt ctacggggtc tgacgctcag tggaacgaaa actcacgtta
     6121 agggattttg gtcatgagat tatcaaaaag gatcttcacc tagatccttt taaattaaaa
     6181 atgaagtttt aaatcaatct aaagtatata tgagtaaact tggtctgaca gttaccaatg
     6241 cttaatcagt gaggcaccta tctcagcgat ctgtctattt cgttcatcca tagttgcctg
     6301 actccccgtc gtgtagataa ctacgatacg ggagggctta ccatctggcc ccagtgctgc
     6361 aatgataccg cgagacccac gctcaccggc tccagattta tcagcaataa accagccagc
     6421 cggaagggcc gagcgcagaa gtggtcctgc aactttatcc gcctccatcc agtctattaa
     6481 ttgttgccgg gaagctagag taagtagttc gccagttaat agtttgcgca acgttgttgc
     6541 cattgctaca ggcatcgtgg tgtcacgctc gtcgtttggt atggcttcat tcagctccgg
     6601 ttcccaacga tcaaggcgag ttacatgatc ccccatgttg tgcaaaaaag cggttagctc
     6661 cttcggtcct ccgatcgttg tcagaagtaa gttggccgca gtgttatcac tcatggttat
     6721 ggcagcactg cataattctc ttactgtcat gccatccgta agatgctttt ctgtgactgg
     6781 tgagtactca accaagtcat tctgagaata gtgtatgcgg cgaccgagtt gctcttgccc
     6841 ggcgtcaata cgggataata ccgcgccaca tagcagaact ttaaaagtgc tcatcattgg
     6901 aaaacgttct tcggggcgaa aactctcaag gatcttaccg ctgttgagat ccagttcgat
     6961 gtaacccact cgtgcaccca actgatcttc agcatctttt actttcacca gcgtttctgg
     7021 gtgagcaaaa acaggaaggc aaaatgccgc aaaaaaggga ataagggcga cacggaaatg
     7081 ttgaatactc atactcttcc tttttcaata ttattgaagc atttatcagg gttattgtct
     7141 catgagcgga tacatatttg aatgtattta gaaaaataaa caaatagggg ttccgcgcac
     7201 atttccccga aaagtgccac ctgacgtcga cggatcggga gatctcccga tcccctatgg
     7261 tgcactctca gtacaatctg ctctgatgcc gcatagttaa gccagtatct gctccctgct
     7321 tgtgtgttgg aggtcgctga gtagtgcgcg agcaaaattt aagctacaac aaggcaaggc
     7381 ttgaccgaca attgcatgaa gaatctgctt agggttaggc gttttgcgct gcttcgc
//
