[The description below was written by a language model from this plasmid's Addgene catalogue record and the feature table of its GenBank file.]
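Description:
MAC_C_AOX is a 7.4 kb mammalian expression plasmid built on the MAC-tag-C backbone, made by Gateway recombination of a synthetic AOX coding sequence into the destination vector. The record gives the insert only as "AOX", a gene-synthesis product of synthetic origin, and does not state the source organism or function of the protein. In bacteria the plasmid replicates from a high-copy ColE1/pUC-type origin and is selected with ampicillin through the bla gene.

Expression is driven by the CMV immediate-early enhancer and promoter, followed by two tet operator sites, so transcription is held off in cells that express the Tet repressor and is induced with tetracycline or doxycycline. The unannotated region between the attB1 and attB2 sites corresponds to the AOX insert. Downstream of attB2 lies the MAC-tag, which is consequently placed at the C-terminus of AOX. It consists of two Strep-Tag II peptides, an HA epitope and the promiscuous R118G biotin ligase BirA* (BioID), and the unit is terminated by the bGH polyadenylation signal.

An FRT site sits directly upstream of a hygromycin resistance gene that has an SV40 poly(A) signal but no annotated promoter. This arrangement is typical of FLP-mediated integration systems, in which recombination into a genomic FRT locus supplies the promoter, allowing selection of isogenic stable lines.

The combined tag lets a single construct support Strep-Tactin affinity purification with mass spectrometry, proximity-dependent biotinylation (BioID), and HA-based detection or localisation. It is intended for mapping the interaction partners and subcellular location of the tagged protein.
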