Addgene plasmid #111661: MAC_C_AOX
Purpose: MAC-tagged gene expression
Depositing lab: Markku Varjosalo. Depositing organization: University of Helsinki, Institute of Biotechnology. Publication: An AP-MS- and BioID-compatible MAC-tag enables comprehensive mapping of protein interactions and subcellular localizations. Liu X, Salokas K, Tamene F, Jiu Y, Weldatsadik RG, Ohman T, Varjosalo M. Nat Commun. 2018 Mar 22;9(1):1188. doi: 10.1038/s41467-018-03523-2. PubMed 29568061.
Backbone
  Vector backbone: MAC-tag-C
  Backbone manufacturer: Markku Varjosalo, Addgene plasmid #108077
  Vector type: Mammalian Expression
Growth in bacteria
  Bacterial resistance: Ampicillin, 100 μg/mL
  Growth temperature: 37°C
  Growth strain: DH5alpha
  Copy number: High Copy
Gene/Insert
  Gene/Insert name: AOX (alt name: AOX)
  Species: Synthetic
  Cloning method: Gateway Cloning
Terms and licenses: Academic/Nonprofit Terms; Industry Terms: Not Available to Industry
Depositor comments: (Gene Synthesis by GeneArt)
How to cite: MAC_C_AOX was a gift from Markku Varjosalo (Addgene plasmid # 111661 ; http://n2t.net/addgene:111661 ; RRID:Addgene_111661)
