>Addgene plasmid #111661 | MAC_C_AOX | depositor partial sequence | sequence record 209820 | 15ADH4UC_AOX_clone
ACAAGTTTGTACAAAAAAGCAGGCTCCACCATGCTGTCTACCGGCAGCAAGACCTTCCTGTTCCGGCCAT
TCCTGGGCTCCTGCCACGCCCTGCAGAGCGGCAAGCTGCCCTGCAGCAACCTGCACACCACCCCTACCAA
GATCACCGTGAAGAGATACCTCGTGGGATACAGCTGGTCCACCCAGCCCCACAGCAGACTGCTCCACAGC
TGCCAGCAGCTGAAGATCGACGACAAGAACAAGAGCGAGCACTTCAAGATCGAGACAAACGACAGCACCG
ACGAGCCCAACATCGAGGTGGAAAACTTCCCTCACTTCAGAGAGGCCAAGAAGGCCAAAGAGACACAGAA
GGGCAGCAGTCTGGCCGAGGCCGAGGAACACCCCGACGTGGAAGAGGGCAGAGCCATGCAGGACGGCGGC
TACAGACTGCCCCACCCCATCTGGCACAAGCAGGAACTCGAAAGCGTCCGGATCAGCCACCGGCCTCCCG
TGGGCAAGGTGGACAAGCTGGCCTACTACAGCGTGCAGCTGCTGCGGACCGGCTTCGACGTGTTCAGCGG
CTACACCCTGGGCACCTACACCGGCAGACTGGACGAGAAGCAGTGGGTGAAACGGATCATCTTCCTGGAA
ACAATCGCCGGCGTGCCAGGCATGGTCGGAGCTATGGTCCGCCACCTGGTGTCCCTGCGGAGACTGAAGC
GGGACCACGGCTGGATCCACACCCTGCTGGAAGAGGCCGAGAACGAGCGGATGCACCTGATGACCGCCAT
GCGGATCGCCAACCCCGGCATCATCATGCGGACCAGCATCGTGGTGGCCCAGGGCATCTTCGTGTCCGGC
TTCAGCCTGGCCTACCTGATCAGCCCCAGATTCTGCCACAGATTCGTGGGCTACCTGGAAGAGGAAGCCG
TGAAAACCTACACCCACTGCCTGGAAGAACTGGACAGCGGCAACCTGAAGATGTGGTGCCGGATGAAGGC
CCCTGAGATCGCCGTGGAATACTGGAAGCTGCCCGACGACGCCATGATGCGGGACGTGATCCTGGCCATC
AGAGCCGACGAGGCCCACCACAGAAGCGTGAACCACGACCTGGGCAGCCGGAAGCCCGACGAGCAGAACC
CTTACCCTCCCGGCCAGGACCCAGCTTTCTTGTACAAAGTGGT
